>Addgene plasmid #229490 | JD134 | addgene full sequence | sequence record 455018 | Addgene NGS Result
CGAAAAATCAATAATCAGACAACAAGATGTGCGAACTCGATATTTTACACGACTCTCTTTACCAATTCTG
CCCCGAATTACACTTAAAACGACTCAACAGCTTAACGTTGGCTTGCCACGCATTACTTGACTGTAAAACT
CTCACTCTTACCGAACTTGGCCGTAACCTGCCAACCAAAGCGAGAACAAAACATAACATCAAACGAATCG
ACCGATTGTTAGGTAATCGTCACCTGCAGGAAGGTTTAAACGCATTTAGGTGACACTATAGAAGTGTGTA
TCGCTCGAGGGATCCAAATGGGAAGTTACGTAACGTGGGAAAACGGAAGTGACGATTTGAGGAAGTTGTG
GGTTTTTTGGCTTTCGTTTCTGGGCGTAGGTTCGCGTGCGGTTTTCTGGGTGTTTTTTGTGGACTTTAAC
CGTTACGTCATTTTTTAGTCCTATATATACTCGCTCTGCACTTGGCCCTTTTTTACACTGTGACTGATTG
AGCTGGTGCCGTGTCGAGTGGTGTTTTTTTAATAGGTTTTCTTTTTTACTGGTAAGGCTGACTGTTATGG
CTGCCGCTGTGGAAGCGCTGTATGTTGTTCTGGAGCGGGAGGGTGCTATTTTGCCTAGGCAGGAGGGTTT
TTCAGGTGTTTATGTGTTTTTCTCTCCTATTAATTTTGTTATACCTCCTATGGGGGCTGTAATGTTGTCT
CTACGCCTGCGGGTATGTATTCCCCCGGGCTATTTCGGTCGCTTTTTAGCACTGACCGATGTGAATCAAC
CTGATGTGTTTACCGAGTCTTACATTATGACTCCGGACATGACCGAGGAGCTGTCGGTGGTGCTTTTTAA
TCACGGTGACCAGTTTTTTTACGGTCACGCCGGCATGGCCGTAGTCCGTCTTATGCTTATAAGGGTTGTT
TTTCCTGTTGTAAGACAGGCTTCTAATGTTTAAATGTTTTTTTGTTATTTTATTTTGTGTTTATGCAGAA
ACCCGCAGACATGTTTGAGAGAAAAATGGTGTCTTTTTCTGTGGTGGTTCCGGAGCTTACCTGCCTTTAT
CTGCATGAGCATGACTACGATGTGCTTTCTTTTTTGCGCGAGGCTTTGCCTGATTTTTTGAGCAGCACCT
TGCATTTTATATCGCCGCCCATGCAACAAGCTTACATCGGGGCTACGCTGGTTAGCATAGCTCCGAGTAT
GCGTGTCATAATCAGTGTGGGTTCTTTTGTCATGGTTCCTGGCGGGGAAGTGGCCGCGCTGGTCCGTGCA
GACCTGCACGATTATGTTCAGCTGGCCCTGCGAAGGGACCTACGGGATCGCGGTATTTTTGTTAATGTTC
CGCTTTTGAATCTTATACAGGTCTGTGAGGAACCTGAATTTTTGCAATCATGATTCGCTGCTTGAGGCTG
AAGGTGGAGGGCGCTCTGGAGCAGATTTTTACAATGGCCGGACTTAATATTCGGGATTTGCTTAGAGATA
TATTGAGAAGGTGGCGAGATGAGAATTATTTGGGCATGGTTGAAGGTGCTGGAATGTTTATAGAGGAGAT
TCACCCTGAAGGGTTTAGCCTTTACGTCCACTTGGACGTGAGGGCCGTTTGCCTTTTGGAAGCCATTGTG
CAACATCTTACAAATGCCATTATCTGTTCTTTGGCTGTAGAGTTTGACCACGCCACCGGAGGGGAGCGCG
TTCACTTAATAGATCTTCATTTTGAGGTTTTGGATAATCTTTTGGAATAAAAAAAAAAACATGGTTCTTC
CAGCTCTTCCCGCTCCTCCCGTGTGTGACTCGCAGAACGAATGTGTAGGTTGGCTGGGTGTGGCTTATTC
TGCGGTGGTGGATGTTATCAGGGCAGCGGCGCATGAAGGAGTTTACATAGAACCCGAAGCCAGGGGGCGC
CTGGATGCTTTGAGAGAGTGGATATACTACAACTACTACACAGAGCGATCTAAGCGGCGAGACCGGAGAC
GCAGATCTGTTTGTCACGCCCGCACCTGGTTTTGCTTCAGGAAATATGACTACGTCCGGCGTTCCATTTG
GCATGACACTACGACCAACACGATCTCGGTTGTCTCGGCGCACTCCGTACAGTAGGGATCGTCTACCTCC
TTTTGAGACAGAAACCCGCGCTACCATACTGGAGGATCATCCGCTGCTGCCCGAATGTAACACTTTGACA
ATGCACAACGTGAGTTACGTGCGAGGTCTTCCCTGCAGTGTGGGATTTACGCTGATTCAGGAATGGGTTG
TTCCCTGGGATATGGTTCTAACGCGGGAGGAGCTTGTAATCCTGAGGAAGTGTATGCACGTGTGCCTGTG
TTGTGCCAACATTGATATCATGACGAGCATGATGATCCATGGTTACGAGTCCTGGGCTCTCCACTGTCAT
TGTTCCAGTCCCGGTTCCCTGCAGTGTATAGCCGGCGGGCAGGTTTTGGCCAGCTGGTTTAGGATGGTGG
TGGATGGCGCCATGTTTAATCAGAGGTTTATATGGTACCGGGAGGTGGTGAATTACAACATGCCAAAAGA
GGTAATGTTTATGTCCAGCGTGTTTATGAGGGGTCGCCACTTAATCTACCTGCGCTTGTGGTATGATGGC
CACGTGGGTTCTGTGGTCCCCGCCATGAGCTTTGGATACAGCGCCTTGCACTGTGGGATTTTGAACAATA
TTGTGGTGCTGTGCTGCAGTTACTGTGCTGATTTAAGTGAGATCAGGGTGCGCTGCTGTGCCCGGAGGAC
AAGGCGCCTTATGCTGCGGGCGGTGCGAATCATCGCTGAGGAGACCACTGCCATGTTGTATTCCTGCAGG
ACGGAGCGGCGGCGGCAGCAGTTTATTCGCGCGCTGCTGCAGCACCACCGCCCTATCCTGATGCACGATT
ATGACTCTACCCCCATGTAGGCGTGGACTTCTCCTTCGCCGCCCGTTAAGCAACCGCAAGTTGGACAGCA
GCCTGTGGCTCAGCAGCTGGACAGCGACATGAACTTAAGTGAGCTGCCCGGGGAGTTTATTAATATCACT
GATGAGCGTTTGGCTCGACAGGAAACCGTGTGGAATATAACACCTAAGAATATGTCTGTTACCCATGATA
TGATGCTTTTTAAGGCCAGCCGGGGAGAAAGGACTGTGTACTCTGTGTGTTGGGAGGGAGGTGGCAGGTT
GAATACTAGGGTTCTGTGAGTTTGATTAAGGTACGGTGATCTGTATAAGCTATGTGGTGGTGGGGCTATA
CTACTGAATGAAAAATGACTTGAAATTTTCTGCAATTGAAAAATAAACACGTTGAAACATAACACAAACG
GTCTCACCATTCCTGTAGACTTCTTAATTAAGACGTCAGAATTCTCGAGGCGGCCGCATGTGAGTCTCCC
TATAGTGAGTCGTATTAATTTCGCGGGCGGAACCCCTATTTGTTTATTTTTCTAAATACATTCAAATATG
TATCCGCTCATGAGTAGCACCAGGCGTTTAAGGGCACCCGCGGAACCCCTATTTGTTTATTTTTCTAAAT
ACATTCAAATATGTATCCGCTCATGAGACAATAACCCTGATAAATGCTTCAATAATATTGAAAAAGGAAG
AGTATGAGTATTCAACATTTCCGTGTCGCCCTTATTCCCTTTTTTGCGGCATTTTGCCTTCCTGTTTTTG
CTCACCCAGAAACGCTGGTGAAAGTAAAAGATGCTGAAGATCAGTTGGGTGCACGAGTGGGTTACATCGA
ACTGGATCTCAACAGCGGTAAGATCCTTGAGAGTTTTCGCCCCGAAGAACGTTTTCCAATGATGAGCACT
TTTAAAGTTCTGCTATGTGGCGCGGTATTATCCCGTATTGACGCCGGGCAAGAGCAACTCGGTCGCCGCA
TACACTATTCTCAGAATGACTTGGTTGAGTACTCACCAGTCACAGAAAAGCATCTTACGGATGGCATGAC
AGTAAGAGAATTATGCAGTGCTGCCATAACCATGAGTGATAACACTGCGGCCAACTTACTTCTGACAACG
ATCGGAGGACCGAAGGAGCTAACCGCTTTTTTGCACAACATGGGGGATCATGTAACTCGCCTTGATCGTT
GGGAACCGGAGCTGAATGAAGCCATACCAAACGACGAGCGTGACACCACGATGCCTGTAGCAATGGCAAC
AACGTTGCGCAAACTATTAACTGGCGAACTACTTACTCTAGCTTCCCGGCAACAATTAATAGACTGGATG
GAGGCGGATAAAGTTGCAGGACCACTTCTGCGCTCGGCCCTTCCGGCTGGCTGGTTTATTGCTGATAAAT
CTGGAGCCGGTGAGCGTGGATCTCGCGGTATCATTGCAGCACTGGGGCCAGATGGTAAGCCCTCCCGTAT
CGTAGTTATCTACACGACGGGGAGTCAGGCAACTATGGATGAACGAAATAGACAGATCGCTGAGATAGGT
GCGTCACTGATTAAGCATTGGTAACTGTCAGACCAAGTTTACTCATATATACTTTAGATTGATTTAAAAC
TTCATTTTTAATTTAAAAGGATCTAGGTGAAGATCCTTTACGTGCCGATCAAAGTCTCATTTTCGCCAAA
AGTTGTCATGACCAAAATCCCTTAACGTGAGTTTTCGTTCCACTGAGCGTCAGACCCCGTAGAAAAGATC
AAAGGATCTTCTTGAGATCCTTTTTTTCTGCGCGTAATCTGCTGCTTGCAAACAAAAAAACCACCGCTAC
CAGCGGTGGTTTGTTTGCCGGATCAAGAGCTACCAACTCTTTTTCCGAAGGTAACTGGCTTCAGCAGAGC
GCAGATACCAAATACTGTTCTTCTAGTGTAGCCGTAGTTAGGCCACCACTTCAAGAACTCTGTAGCACCG
CCTACATACCTCGCTCTGCTAATCCTGTTACCAGTGGCTGCTGCCAGTGGCGATAAGTCGTGTCTTACCG
GGTTGGACTCAAGACGATAGTTACCGGATAAGGCGCAGCGGTCGGGCTGAACGGGGGGTTCGTGCACACA
GCCCAGCTTGGAGCGAACGACCTACACCGAACTGAGATACCTACAGCGTGAGCTATGAGAAAGCGCCACG
CTTCCCGAAGGGAGAAAGGCGGACAGGTATCCGGTAAGCGGCAGGGTCGGAACAGGAGAGCGCACGAGGG
AGCTTCCAGGGGGAAACGCCTGGTATCTTTATAGTCCTGTCGGGTTTCGCCACCTCTGACTTGAGCGTCG
ATTTTTGTGATGCTCGTCAGGGGGGCGGAGCCTATGGAAAAACGCCAGCAATGCGGCCTTTTTACGGTTC
CTGGCCTTTTGCTGGCCTTTTGCTCACATGTTCTTTCCTGCGTTATCCCCTGATTCTGTGGATAACCGTA
TTACCGCCTTTGAGTGAGCTGATACCGCTCGCCGCAGCCGAACGACCGAGCGCAGCGAGTCAGTGAGCGA
GGAAGC
Features (pLannotate 1.2.2; 11 found; start..end, strand, type, name):
    254..272     +  promoter       SP6 promoter: promoter for bacteriophage SP6 RNA polymerase
    557..940     +  CDS            E4RF1_ADE02: Experimental evidence at protein level: Swiss-Prot protein existence level 1. May modulate tight-junctions functions of infected cells through interactions with PDZ proteins. E4 ORF1 has ben show for Adenovirus 9 to interact with protein involved in tight junction regulation. May play a role in mTOR activation by activating PI3- kinase, thus overriding cellular checkpoint for translation. From Human adenovirus C serotype 2 (HAdV-2) (Human adenovirus 2).
    991..1380    +  CDS            E4RF2_ADE02: Protein predicted: Swiss-Prot protein existence level 4. From Human adenovirus C serotype 2 (HAdV-2) (Human adenovirus 2).
   1380..1727    +  CDS            E411_ADE05: Experimental evidence at protein level: Swiss-Prot protein existence level 1. From Human adenovirus C serotype 5 (HAdV-5) (Human adenovirus 5).
   2006..2887    +  CDS            E434_ADE02: Experimental evidence at protein level: Swiss-Prot protein existence level 1. Plays a major role to prevent cellular inhibition of viral genome replication by nuclear bodies. Assembles an SCF-like E3 ubiquitin ligase complex based on the cellular proteins ELOB, ELOC, CUL5 and RBX1, in cooperation with viral E1B-55K. This viral RING-type ligase ubiquitinates cellular substrates prior to proteasomal degradation: p53/TP53, LIG4, MRE11-RAD50-NBS1 (MRN) complex, ITGA3, DAXX and BLM. From Human adenovirus C serotype 2 (HAdV-2) (Human adenovirus 2).
   3089..3166    +  CDS            E417_ADE03: Protein predicted: Swiss-Prot protein existence level 4. From Human adenovirus B serotype 3 (HAdV-3) (Human adenovirus 3).
   3359..3377    -  promoter       T7 promoter: promoter for bacteriophage T7 RNA polymerase
   3387..3444    +  promoter       AmpR promoter (fragment): bla
   3469..3573    +  promoter       AmpR promoter: bla
   3574..4434    +  CDS            AmpR: β-lactamase; bla; confers resistance to ampicillin, carbenicillin, and related antibiotics
   4632..5220    +  rep_origin     ori: high-copy-number ColE1/pMB1/pBR322/pUC origin of replication
