[The description below was written by a language model from this plasmid's Addgene catalogue record and pLannotate feature annotations shown in this document.]
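Description:
JD134 is a high-copy bacterial plasmid that carries the adenoviral E4 region for expression in mammalian cells. It is built on the pGGAselect backbone and catalogued as a mammalian expression, adenoviral and AAV-related vector. The sequenced construct is about 5.4 kb, consistent with a roughly 2.4 kb backbone plus a roughly 3 kb insert assembled by Gibson cloning. It is maintained in E. coli through a ColE1/pUC-type origin and selected with ampicillin via the β-lactamase gene. The annotation shows the full AmpR promoter preceded by an additional partial copy of it. SP6 and T7 phage promoters flank the insert site, facing inward; these are standard backbone elements useful for sequencing or in vitro transcription.

The insert is listed as synthetic and driven by its "wt promoter", meaning the native E4 promoter, although that promoter is not annotated as a separate feature. Within the insert, the feature table identifies a series of same-strand open reading frames matching human adenovirus E4 products. These are E4 ORF1, ORF2, the ORF3 11 kDa protein, the ORF6 34 kDa protein, and a short segment resembling the ORF6/7 protein. The best matches are mostly to species C serotypes 2 and 5. The short final match is to a serotype 3 entry and is probably just a homology hit rather than evidence of a chimeric origin. E4 ORF6 cooperates with E1B-55K to form a ubiquitin ligase that degrades host factors such as p53 and the MRN complex, a function classically regarded as part of adenoviral helper activity for AAV.

Isolating E4 on its own plasmid fits the associated study, which dissected which adenoviral helper genes are needed for AAV production in HEK293 cells. The plasmid allows E4 to be supplied or omitted independently of the other helper components.
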