Addgene plasmid #229490: JD134
Purpose: Adenoviral E4 gene
Depositing lab: Nerea Zabaleta. Depositing organization: Schepens Eye Research Institute. Publication: E2A, VA RNA I, and L4-22k adenoviral helper genes are sufficient for AAV production in HEK293 cells. Doshi J, Couto E, Staiti J, Vandenberghe LH, Zabaleta N. Mol Ther Methods Clin Dev. 2024 Nov 13;32(4):101376. doi: 10.1016/j.omtm.2024.101376. eCollection 2024 Dec 12. PubMed 39670178.
Backbone
  Vector backbone: pGGAselect
  Backbone manufacturer: NEB
  Backbone size w/o insert (bp): 2400
  Vector type: Mammalian Expression, Adenoviral, AAV
Growth in bacteria
  Bacterial resistance: Ampicillin, 100 μg/mL
  Growth temperature: 37°C
  Growth strain: NEB Stable
  Copy number: High Copy
Gene/Insert
  Gene/Insert name: E4
  Species: Synthetic
  Insert size (bp): 3050
  Promoter: wt promoter
  Cloning method: Gibson Cloning
Terms and licenses: Academic/Nonprofit Terms; Industry Terms: Not Available to Industry
Depositor comments: 5' Cloning Site: BamHI (Not Destroyed), 3' Cloning Site: NcoI (Destroyed)
How to cite: JD134 was a gift from Nerea Zabaleta (Addgene plasmid # 229490 ; http://n2t.net/addgene:229490 ; RRID:Addgene_229490)
